Addgene plasmid #16151: pBScMXT + mSlo1 MBr5/23
Depositing lab: Larry Salkoff. Depositing organization: Washington University in Saint Louis. Publication: mSlo, a complex mouse gene encoding "maxi" calcium-activated potassium channels. Butler A, Tsunoda S, McCobb DP, Wei A, Salkoff L. Science. 1993 Jul 9. 261(5118):221-4. 10.1126/science.7687074 PubMed 7687074.
Backbone
  Vector backbone: pBScMXT
  Backbone size w/o insert (bp): 3200
  Vector type: Xenopus Oocyte expression
Growth in bacteria
  Bacterial resistance: Ampicillin, 100 μg/mL
  Growth temperature: 37°C
  Growth strain: DH5alpha
  Copy number: Unknown
Gene/Insert
  Gene/Insert name: Mus musculus potassium large conductance calcium-activated channel (alt names: mSlo1; GeneID:16531; MGI:99923)
  Species: M. musculus (mouse)
  Insert size (bp): 3700
  Mutation: N/A
  GenBank ID: NM_010610
  Entrez Gene: Kcnma1 (a.k.a. 5730414M22Rik, BKCA alpha, BKCa, KCa1.1, MaxiK, Slo, Slo1, k(VCA)alpha, mSlo, mSlo1, slo-alpha)
  Cloning method: Restriction Enzyme; 5′ cloning site ClaI (not destroyed); 3′ cloning site NotI (not destroyed)
  Sequencing primers: 5′ T3; 3′ T7
Terms and licenses: Academic/Nonprofit Terms; Industry Terms: Not Available to Industry
Depositor comments: See author's map for more information.
How to cite: pBScMXT + mSlo1 MBr5/23 was a gift from Larry Salkoff (Addgene plasmid # 16151 ; http://n2t.net/addgene:16151 ; RRID:Addgene_16151)
