[The description below was written by a language model from this plasmid's Addgene catalogue record.]
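Description:
pBScMXT + mSlo1 MBr5/23 is a Xenopus oocyte expression plasmid carrying a mouse cDNA for the pore-forming alpha subunit of the large-conductance, calcium-activated ("maxi-K" or BK) potassium channel, encoded by Kcnma1 and also known as mSlo1, Slo1 or KCa1.1. The insert is about 3.7 kb and sits in the roughly 3.2 kb pBScMXT backbone, cloned between ClaI at the 5′ end and NotI at the 3′ end, with both sites preserved so the cDNA can be excised or exchanged. No mutation is recorded. The "MBr5/23" part of the name presumably designates a particular cDNA clone or isoform, but the record does not explain it and refers instead to the depositor's map. The plasmid is propagated in standard E. coli cloning strains under ampicillin selection; its copy number is listed as unknown, and the origin of replication is not stated.

No feature table is provided, so the regulatory elements are not explicitly documented. T3 and T7 are listed as the 5′ and 3′ sequencing primers, which indicates that phage promoter sequences flank the insert, with T3 on the upstream side. This fits the usual design of oocyte expression vectors, in which a linearized template is transcribed in vitro to make cRNA for injection, but the record does not say which promoter drives sense transcription or whether stabilizing untranslated regions are present. The construct is suited to heterologous expression of mSlo channels in Xenopus oocytes for electrophysiological study of their voltage- and calcium-dependent gating. It is associated with the original work describing mSlo as a complex mouse gene encoding maxi calcium-activated potassium channels.
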