>Addgene plasmid #16151 | pBScMXT + mSlo1 MBr5/23 | addgene partial sequence | sequence record 22552 | T3 5'-GCAATTAACCCTCACTAAAGG-3'
CGAGCTTCTTGTTCTTTTTGCAGAAGCTCAGAATAAACGCTCAACTTTGGCAGAATCGATCCCAAGATGG
ATGCGCTCATCATACCGGTGACCATGGAGGTGCCGTGCGACAGCCGGGGCCAACGCATGTGGTGGGCTTT
CTTGGCCTCCTCCATGGTGACTTTCTTCGGGGGCCTCTTCATCATCTTGCTCTGGCGGACGCTCAAGTAC
CTGTGGACCGTTTGCTGCCACTGCGGGGGCAAGACGAAGGAGGCCCAGAAGATAAACAATGGCTCCAGCC
AGGCAGATGGTACTCTCAAGCCAGTGGACGAAAAAGAGGAGGTGGTGGCAGCCGAGGTCGGCTGGATGAC
ATCTGTGAAGGACTGGGCAGGGGTGATGATATCCGCCCAGACACTGACTGGCAGAGTCCTGGTTGTGTTA
GTCTTTGCTCTCAGCATTGGTGCCCTCGTAATATACTTCATAGACTCGTCAAACCCAATAGAATCCTGCC
AGAATTTCTACAAAGATTTCACATTACAGATCGACATGGCTTTCAACGTGTTCTTCCTCCTCTACTTTGG
CTTGCGGTTTATTGCAGCCAACGATAAGCTGTGGTTCTGGCTGGAAGTGAATTCAGTAGTAGATTTCTTC
ACAGTCCCTCCTGTGTTTGTGTCTGTGTACTTAAACAGAAGTTGGCTTGGCTTGAGATTTTTAAGAGCTC
TCAGACTGATACAG
